Addgene plasmid #155253: pcDNA-HisFlag-rUSP19ER-CRmut
Purpose: for mammalian overexpression of the mutated ER isoform of rat USP19
Depositing lab: Simon Wing. Depositing organization: Research Institute of the McGill University Health Centre.
Backbone
  Vector backbone: pcDNA 3.1/Myc-His A
  Backbone size w/o insert (bp): 5493
  Vector type: Mammalian Expression
  Selectable markers: Neomycin (select with G418)
Growth in bacteria
  Bacterial resistance: Ampicillin, 100 μg/mL
  Growth temperature: 37°C
  Growth strain: DH5alpha
  Copy number: High Copy
Gene/Insert
  Gene/Insert name: USP19 (ER isoform) CR mutant
  Species: R. norvegicus (rat)
  Insert size (bp): 4074
  Mutation: Cys(545) to Arg
  Entrez Gene: Usp19
  Promoter: CMV
  Tag / fusion protein: 6XHis-3XFlag (N terminal on insert)
  Cloning method: Restriction Enzyme; 5′ cloning site XbaI (not destroyed); 3′ cloning site PmeI (destroyed during cloning)
  Sequencing primers: 5′ T7; 3′ BGHreverse
Terms and licenses: Academic/Nonprofit Terms; Industry Terms: Not Available to Industry
How to cite: pcDNA-HisFlag-rUSP19ER-CRmut was a gift from Simon Wing (Addgene plasmid # 155253 ; http://n2t.net/addgene:155253 ; RRID:Addgene_155253)
