[The description below was written by a language model from this plasmid's Addgene catalogue record and pLannotate feature annotations shown in this document.]
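Description:
pcDNA-HisFlag-rUSP19ER-CRmut is a mammalian expression plasmid built on the pcDNA 3.1/Myc-His A backbone for overexpressing a mutated form of the endoplasmic reticulum (ER) isoform of rat USP19, a deubiquitinating enzyme. In bacteria it is maintained through a high-copy ColE1/pUC-type origin and selected with ampicillin via the β-lactamase gene. An f1 origin is also present. For mammalian cells, an SV40 early promoter drives the neomycin phosphotransferase gene, followed by an SV40 polyadenylation signal, allowing G418 selection of stable transfectants.

The expression cassette uses the human cytomegalovirus immediate early enhancer and promoter, with a T7 promoter just downstream that serves as a sequencing primer site and could support in vitro transcription. The open reading frame begins with an N-terminal 6xHis tag followed by a 3xFLAG epitope, which includes an enterokinase cleavage site, then a short linker derived from a multiple cloning site, and then the roughly 4.1 kb rat Usp19 coding sequence. Transcripts are terminated by the bovine growth hormone polyadenylation signal. The insert carries a Cys545-to-Arg substitution. The record does not state the functional consequence of this change, although the construct name and purpose identify it simply as the mutant counterpart of the ER isoform. Because the tags sit at the N terminus on the insert and the 3′ PmeI site was destroyed during cloning, the backbone's C-terminal Myc-His tags do not appear among the annotated features.

The dual tag supports detection by anti-FLAG or anti-His antibodies and affinity purification or pull-down of the protein. The plasmid is suited to transient or stable overexpression of mutant USP19 in mammalian cells.
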