Features (pLannotate 1.2.2; 23 found; start..end, strand, type, name):
    122..501     +  enhancer       CMV enhancer: human cytomegalovirus immediate early enhancer
    502..705     +  promoter       CMV promoter: human cytomegalovirus (CMV) immediate early promoter
    701..734     +  LTR            5' LTR (truncated) (fragment): truncated 5' long terminal repeat (LTR) from HIV-1
    750..768     +  promoter       T7 promoter: promoter for bacteriophage T7 RNA polymerase
    887..903     +  CDS            capTEV™ (fragment): composite tag for in vivo biotinylation, TEV protease cleavage, and 6xHis tagging
    905..970     +  CDS            3xFLAG: three tandem FLAG® epitope tags, followed by an enterokinase cleavage site
    973..993     +  misc_feature   MCS (fragment): pBluescript multiple cloning site
   1004..4843    +  CDS            Usp19 (fragment): UBP19_RAT - Experimental evidence at protein level: Swiss-Prot protein existence level 1. Deubiquitinating enzyme that regulates the degradation of various proteins. Deubiquitinates and prevents proteasomal degradation of RNF123 which in turn stimulates CDKN1B ubiquitin-dependent degradation thereby playing a role in cell proliferation. Involved in decreased protein synthesis in atrophying skeletal muscle. Modulates transcription of major myofibrillar proteins. Also involved in turnover of endoplasmic-reticulum-associated degradation (ERAD) substrates. Regulates the stability of BIRC2/c-IAP1 a
   4994..5218    +  polyA_signal   bGH poly(A) signal: bovine growth hormone polyadenylation signal
   5222..5243    +  promoter       SV40 promoter (fragment): SV40 enhancer and early promoter
   5264..5692    +  rep_origin     f1 ori (sequence partly withheld): f1 bacteriophage origin of replication; arrow indicates direction of (+) strand synthesis
   5706..6035    +  promoter       SV40 promoter: SV40 enhancer and early promoter
   6102..6893    +  CDS            neo: KKA2_KLEPN - Also known as kan, nptII. Experimental evidence at protein level: Swiss-Prot protein existence level 1. Resistance to kanamycin, neomycin, paromomycin, ribostamycin, butirosin and gentamicin B. From Klebsiella pneumoniae.
   6919..7077    +  CDS            ble (fragment): BLE_KLEPN - Experimental evidence at protein level: Swiss-Prot protein existence level 1. Binding protein with a strong affinity to the bleomycin family of antibiotics. Binds to CL990; an antimitotic-antibiotic compound. From Klebsiella pneumoniae.
   7072..7193    +  polyA_signal   SV40 poly(A) signal: SV40 polyadenylation signal
   7266..7282    -  protein_bind   lac operator: The lac repressor binds to the lac operator to inhibit transcription in E. coli. This inhibition can be relieved by adding lactose or isopropyl-β-D-thiogalactopyranoside (IPTG). lac repressor encoded by lacI
   7290..7320    -  promoter       lac promoter: promoter for the E. coli lac operon
   7335..7356    -  protein_bind   CAP binding site: CAP binding activates transcription in the presence of cAMP. E. coli catabolite activator protein
   7369..7461    -  CDS            lacI (fragment): lac repressor; lacI; The lac repressor binds to the lac operator to inhibit transcription in E. coli. This inhibition can be relieved by adding lactose or isopropyl-β-D-thiogalactopyranoside (IPTG).
   7644..8232    -  rep_origin     ori: high-copy-number ColE1/pMB1/pBR322/pUC origin of replication
   8403..9263    -  CDS            AmpR: β-lactamase; bla; confers resistance to ampicillin, carbenicillin, and related antibiotics
   9264..9368    -  promoter       AmpR promoter: bla
   9427..9479    -  misc_feature   bom (fragment): basis of mobility region from pBR322
>Addgene plasmid #155253 | pcDNA-HisFlag-rUSP19ER-CRmut | addgene full sequence | sequence record 311950 | Addgene NGS Result
TAGTGCGCGAGCAAAATTTAAGCTACAACAAGGCAAGGCTTGACCGACAATTGCATGAAGAATCTGCTTA
GGGTTAGGCGTTTTGCGCTGCTTCGCGATGTACGGGCCAGATATACGCGTTGACATTGATTATTGACTAG
TTATTAATAGTAATCAATTACGGGGTCATTAGTTCATAGCCCATATATGGAGTTCCGCGTTACATAACTT
ACGGTAAATGGCCCGCCTGGCTGACCGCCCAACGACCCCCGCCCATTGACGTCAATAATGACGTATGTTC
CCATAGTAACGCCAATAGGGACTTTCCATTGACGTCAATGGGTGGAGTATTTACGGTAAACTGCCCACTT
GGCAGTACATCAAGTGTATCATATGCCAAGTACGCCCCCTATTGACGTCAATGACGGTAAATGGCCCGCC
TGGCATTATGCCCAGTACATGACCTTATGGGACTTTCCTACTTGGCAGTACATCTACGTATTAGTCATCG
CTATTACCATGGTGATGCGGTTTTGGCAGTACATCAATGGGCGTGGATAGCGGTTTGACTCACGGGGATT
TCCAAGTCTCCACCCCATTGACGTCAATGGGAGTTTGTTTTGGCACCAAAATCAACGGGACTTTCCAAAA
TGTCGTAACAACTCCGCCCCATTGACGCAAATGGGCGGTAGGCGTGTACGGTGGGAGGTCTATATAAGCA
GAGCTCTCTGGCTAACTAGAGAACCCACTGCTTACTGGCTTATCGAAATTAATACGACTCACTATAGGGA
GACCCAAGCTGGCTAGTTAAGCTTGGTACCGAGCTCGGATCCACTAGTCCAGTGTGGTGGAATTCTGCAG
ATATCCAGCACAGTGGCGGCCGCTCGAGTCTAGAGCCACCATGGCACATCATCATCATCATCACGACTAC
AAAGACCATGACGGTGATTATAAAGATCATGACATCGATTACAAGGATGACGATGACAAGCGCCCGGGCT
GCAGGAATTCGATGGGTCCATGTGCTGGCACCAGTGCTACAGGCCCAAGGAGGGGGCCTCCGGGATTGGA
GGAGGCAACTAGTAAGAAGAAACAGAAGGATCGAGCAAACCAGGAAAGTAAGGATGGAGATCCTAGGAGA
GTGTCCATGCCTCGAAAGGAGCCCACCAAAGATGAACTGTTGCTCGATTGGAGACAGAGTTCAGATAAGG
TGGTTGTTAAGCTGCGCGTGGGAACAGGTCCCATATGTCTGGAGGAAGTAGATGCTGCTTTCACAGACAC
GGACTGTGTGGTGAGGCTTCCAGATGGTCGGCAGTGGGGTGGTGTCTTCTTTGCTGAAATACAAAGTTCT
TGTACCAAAGTGCAGACTCACAAGGGTGGTCTTCTACAGTTGGCACTACCAAAGAAGGTGCCTCTTCTCA
CGTGGCCCTCTCTCCTGAAGAAACCTCTAGGGACCCAAGAACTGGTGCCAGGATTGCGGTGCCAGGAGAA
CGGACAAGAACTGTCTCCCATTGCCCTGGAGCCAGGTTCTGAGCCCCGCAGAGCTAAACAGGAAGCTCGA
AACCAGAAGAGGGCCCAGGGCCGTGGTGAGGTAGGCTCAGGGGCTAGCCCTGGGGCACAGGCAGGGCCCA
GTGCCAAGAGGGCTGTTCATCTCTGCAGAGGGCCAGAAGGTGAAGGGTCCATGGATGGGCCTGGCCCCCA
GGGTGATGCCCCATCCTTCCTGTCCGACTCAGCTACGCAGGTTGAGGCTGAGGAGCAGCTCCATGTTCCA
CCAGTGAACCCTCAAACAAGTCTCTTGGGCTCAGAGAAGAATTTAGCCCTTTTGACAGTAGAGAAGACAG
TGTCCCCCAGGAGTGACTCAGTCTCCCCAGTCATGATCCGGAACAGAGACCCTGAGAAAGATGACCATTT
CAAAGAGGAGATGGCAGTTGGAGCTGATCCTGCAGCCTTAGCGGATGAACCAGAGTCTATGGTGAACCTG
GCATTTGTCAAGAATGATTCGTATGAGAAGGGGCCGGATTCAGTGGTGGTGCACGTGTATGTGAAGGAGA
GCCGCAGGGATACCTCTCGAGTACTTTTCCGAGAGCAGGACTTCACGCTGATCTTCCAGACCAGGGATGG
AAATTTTCTGAGGCTGCATCCGGGCTGTGGGCCCCACACCATCTTCCGCTGGCAGGTGAAGCTCAGGAAC
TTGATTGAGCCAGAGCAATGTACGTTTTGTTTCACGGCCTCTCGAATCGATATCTGCCTCCGGAAGCGGC
AGAGTCAGCGCTGGGGGGGACTGGAGGCCCCTGCTACACGAGTGGGTGGTGCAAAGGTTGCCGTGCCGAC
AGGTCCAACCCCTTTGGATTCAACCCCTCCAGGAGGTGGCCCCCTCCCTCTGACTGGCCAGGAGGAAGCC
AGGGCTGTAGAGAAGGAAAAACCCAAGGCTCGGTCAGAGGACTCGGGGCTGGATGGTGTGGTGGCTCGCA
CCCCCTTGGAGCATGTTACCCCAAAGCCAGAACCGCACTTGGCCTCGCCCAAACCCACATGTATGGTGCC
TCCAATGCCTCATAGTCCAGTGAGTGGAGATAGTGTGGAGGAGGATGAAGAGGAAGAGAAGAAGGTTTGT
CTCCCAGGCTTTACTGGCCTCGTCAACTTAGGGAACACCCGCTTCATGAATAGTGTCATTCAGTCTCTGT
CCAACACTCGGGAGCTTCGTGACTTCTTCCACGACCGATCCTTTGAGGCTGAGATTAACTACAATAACCC
ATTGGGGACTGGTGGGCGTCTGGCTATTGGCTTCGCTGTGCTGCTCCGGGCCCTGTGGAAGGGCACTCAC
CAAGCCTTTCAACCCTCCAAGCTAAAGGCCATTGTAGCAAGCAAGGCCAGCCAGTTTACAGGCTACGCAC
AGCATGATGCCCAAGAGTTCATGGCTTTCTTGTTGGATGGGCTGCATGAAGACCTGAATCGGATCCAAAA
CAAACCCTACACAGAGACTGTGGACTCAGATGGGCGACCTGACGAGGTGGTGGCTGAAGAAGCATGGCAG
CGGCACAAGATGAGGAACGACTCATTCATTGTGGACCTGTTTCAGGGCCAGTACAAGTCAAAGCTGGTGT
GCCCTGTGTGTGCCAAGGTCTCCATCACTTTTGACCCGTTCCTTTATCTGCCGGTACCCTTGCCACAAAA
GCAAAAGGTTCTCCCCATATATTATTTTGCCAGAGAGCCCCATAGCAAACCCATCAAGTTCCTGGTGAGC
GTCAGCAAGGAGAACTCCAGCGCAAGCGAAGTTTTGGAGTCCCTCTCTCAGAGTGTCCACGTGAAGCCTG
AGAGCCTGCGCCTGGCTGAGGTAATTAAGAATCGTTTCCACCGTGTTTTCTTGCCCTCCCACTCACTGGA
TGCTGTGTCGCCAACGGACGTGCTCCTGTGCTTTGAGCTGCTATCCCCAGAATTGGCTAAGGAGAGGGTA
GTGGTGCTAGAGGTGCAGCAGCGCCCCCAGGTACCCAGCATCCCTATCTCCAAGTGTGCAGCCTGCCAGC
GGAAGCAGCAATCAGAAGATGAAAAACTGAAGCGTTGTACCCGTTGCTACCGTGTGGGCTACTGCAACCA
GTTCTGTCAGAAAACCCATTGGCCTGACCACAAAGGCCTCTGCCGCCCCGAGAACATTGGCTACCCCTTC
CTGGTCAGTGTACCTGCTTCACGCCTCACTTATGCCCGTCTTGCTCAGCTACTAGAAGGTTATGCCCGGT
ACTCTGTGAGCGTATTCCAACCACCCTTCCAGCCTGGCCGAATGGCTTTGGAATCACAGAGCCCTGGCTG
TACCACGTTGCTTTCAACCAGCTCTCTGGAGGCTGGGGATAGTGAAAGAGAACCCATTCAGCCTTCTGAG
CTCCAGTTGGTGACTCCTGTGGCTGAGGGGGATACCGGGGCTCACCGCATGTGGCCACCTGCTGATCGGG
GTCCTGTGCCTAGCACCAGTGGAATTTCTTCCGAGATGCTGGCCAGTGGGCCTATGGAAGGGTGTTCCTT
GCTTGCTGGTGAGAGGGTGTCTCGGCCTGAAGCTGCTGTGCCTGGGTACCAGCACTCACGTGAGTCTGTG
AGCGCCCACACGCCCCAGTTCTTCATCTATAAAATTGATGCGTCAAGCCGTGAGCAGCGGCTGGAGGACA
AAGGGGACACTCCACTGGAGCTAGGTGATGACTGTAGCCTGGCTCTGGTGTGGCGGAACAACGAACGCCT
TCAGGAGTTTGTGCTGGTGGCCTCCAAGGAGCTGGAGTGTGCTGAAGACCCAGGCTCCGCTGGTGAGGCT
GCCCGTGCTGGCCACTTCACCCTGGACCAGTGCCTCAATCTCTTTACACGGCCTGAAGTGCTGGCACCTG
AGGAAGCCTGGTACTGCCCACAGTGCAAACAGCATCGAGAGGCCTCCAAGCAGCTGCTGCTGTGGCGCCT
ACCAAATGTGCTCATCGTGCAGCTCAAGCGTTTCTCCTTTCGTAGCTTCATTTGGCGTGACAAGATCAAT
GACTTGGTGGAGTTTCCAGTTCGGAACCTGGACTTGAGCAAGTTCTGTATTGGTCAGAAAGAGGAGCAGC
TGCCTAGCTATGACCTGTATGCAGTCATCAACCACTACGGAGGCATGATCGGCGGCCACTACACTGCCTG
TGCACGGCTGCCCAGTGACCGTAGTAGCCAGCGCAGTGACGTGGGCTGGCGCTTGTTTGATGACAGCACG
GTGACAACAGTAGACGAGAGCCAGGTGGTGACACGCTATGCCTATGTGCTCTTCTACCGTCGGCGGAACT
CTCCTGTGGAGAGGCCCCCCAGGGCAGCTCACGCTGAACACCACCCAGACCTAGGCCCTGCAGCCGAGGC
TGCTGCCAGCCAGGGACTAGGCCCTGGCCAGGCCCCCGAGGTGGCCCCCACGCGGACAGCCCCTGAACGA
TTCGTCCCCCCTGTGGACCGCCCAGCCCCCACGTACAGCAACATGGAGGAGGTCGATTAGCAGGTCCGTC
GAAAACCCGCTGATCAGCCTCGACTGTGCCTTCTAGTTGCCAGCCATCTGTTGTTTGCCCCTCCCCCGTG
CCTTCCTTGACCCTGGAAGGTGCCACTCCCACTGTCCTTTCCTAATAAAATGAGGAAATTGCATCGCATT
GTCTGAGTAGGTGTCATTCTATTCTGGGGGGTGGGGTGGGGCAGGACAGCAAGGGGGAGGATTGGGAAGA
CAATAGCAGGCATGCTGGGGATGCGGTGGGCTCTATGGCTTCTGAGGCGGAAAGAACCAGCTGGGGCTCT
AGGGGGTATCCCC
[124 nt withheld, positions 5264-5387]
C
[91 nt withheld, positions 5389-5479]
A
[49 nt withheld, positions 5481-5529]
CCTTTGACGTTGGAGTCCACGTTCTTT
[37 nt withheld, positions 5557-5593]
ACCCTATCTCGGTCTATTCTTTTGATTTATAAGGGATTTTGCCGATTTCGGCCTATTGGTTAAAAAATGA
GCTGATTTAACAAAAATTTAACGCGAATTAATTCTGTGGAATGTGTGTCAGTTAGGGTGTGGAAAGTCCC
CAGGCTCCCCAGCAGGCAGAAGTATGCAAAGCATGCATCTCAATTAGTCAGCAACCAGGTGTGGAAAGTC
CCCAGGCTCCCCAGCAGGCAGAAGTATGCAAAGCATGCATCTCAATTAGTCAGCAACCATAGTCCCGCCC
CTAACTCCGCCCATCCCGCCCCTAACTCCGCCCAGTTCCGCCCATTCTCCGCCCCATGGCTGACTAATTT
TTTTTATTTATGCAGAGGCCGAGGCCGCCTCTGCCTCTGAGCTATTCCAGAAGTAGTGAGGAGGCTTTTT
TGGAGGCCTAGGCTTTTGCAAAAAGCTCCCGGGAGCTTGTATATCCATTTTCGGATCTGATCAAGAGACA
GGATGAGGATCGTTTCGCATGATTGAACAAGATGGATTGCACGCAGGTTCTCCGGCCGCTTGGGTGGAGA
GGCTATTCGGCTATGACTGGGCACAACAGACAATCGGCTGCTCTGATGCCGCCGTGTTCCGGCTGTCAGC
GCAGGGGCGCCCGGTTCTTTTTGTCAAGACCGACCTGTCCGGTGCCCTGAATGAACTGCAGGACGAGGCA
GCGCGGCTATCGTGGCTGGCCACGACGGGCGTTCCTTGCGCAGCTGTGCTCGACGTTGTCACTGAAGCGG
GAAGGGACTGGCTGCTATTGGGCGAAGTGCCGGGGCAGGATCTCCTGTCATCTCACCTTGCTCCTGCCGA
GAAAGTATCCATCATGGCTGATGCAATGCGGCGGCTGCATACGCTTGATCCGGCTACCTGCCCATTCGAC
CACCAAGCGAAACATCGCATCGAGCGAGCACGTACTCGGATGGAAGCCGGTCTTGTCGATCAGGATGATC
TGGACGAAGAGCATCAGGGGCTCGCGCCAGCCGAACTGTTCGCCAGGCTCAAGGCGCGCATGCCCGACGG
CGAGGATCTCGTCGTGACCCATGGCGATGCCTGCTTGCCGAATATCATGGTGGAAAATGGCCGCTTTTCT
GGATTCATCGACTGTGGCCGGCTGGGTGTGGCGGACCGCTATCAGGACATAGCGTTGGCTACCCGTGATA
TTGCTGAAGAGCTTGGCGGCGAATGGGCTGACCGCTTCCTCGTGCTTTACGGTATCGCCGCTCCCGATTC
GCAGCGCATCGCCTTCTATCGCCTTCTTGACGAGTTCTTCTGAGCGGGACTCTGGGGTTCGCGAAATGAC
CGACCAAGCGACGCCCAACCTGCCATCACGAGATTTCGATTCCACCGCCGCCTTCTATGAAAGGTTGGGC
TTCGGAATCGTTTTCCGGGACGCCGGCTGGATGATCCTCCAGCGCGGGGATCTCATGCTGGAGTTCTTCG
CCCACCCCAACTTGTTTATTGCAGCTTATAATGGTTACAAATAAAGCAATAGCATCACAAATTTCACAAA
TAAAGCATTTTTTTCACTGCATTCTAGTTGTGGTTTGTCCAAACTCATCAATGTATCTTATCATGTCTGT
ATACCGTCGACCTCTAGCTAGAGCTTGGCGTAATCATGGTCATAGCTGTTTCCTGTGTGAAATTGTTATC
CGCTCACAATTCCACACAACATACGAGCCGGAAGCATAAAGTGTAAAGCCTGGGGTGCCTAATGAGTGAG
CTAACTCACATTAATTGCGTTGCGCTCACTGCCCGCTTTCCAGTCGGGAAACCTGTCGTGCCAGCTGCAT
TAATGAATCGGCCAACGCGCGGGGAGAGGCGGTTTGCGTATTGGGCGCTCTTCCGCTTCCTCGCTCACTG
ACTCGCTGCGCTCGGTCGTTCGGCTGCGGCGAGCGGTATCAGCTCACTCAAAGGCGGTAATACGGTTATC
CACAGAATCAGGGGATAACGCAGGAAAGAACATGTGAGCAAAAGGCCAGCAAAAGGCCAGGAACCGTAAA
AAGGCCGCGTTGCTGGCGTTTTTCCATAGGCTCCGCCCCCCTGACGAGCATCACAAAAATCGACGCTCAA
GTCAGAGGTGGCGAAACCCGACAGGACTATAAAGATACCAGGCGTTTCCCCCTGGAAGCTCCCTCGTGCG
CTCTCCTGTTCCGACCCTGCCGCTTACCGGATACCTGTCCGCCTTTCTCCCTTCGGGAAGCGTGGCGCTT
TCTCATAGCTCACGCTGTAGGTATCTCAGTTCGGTGTAGGTCGTTCGCTCCAAGCTGGGCTGTGTGCACG
AACCCCCCGTTCAGCCCGACCGCTGCGCCTTATCCGGTAACTATCGTCTTGAGTCCAACCCGGTAAGACA
CGACTTATCGCCACTGGCAGCAGCCACTGGTAACAGGATTAGCAGAGCGAGGTATGTAGGCGGTGCTACA
GAGTTCTTGAAGTGGTGGCCTAACTACGGCTACACTAGAAGAACAGTATTTGGTATCTGCGCTCTGCTGA
AGCCAGTTACCTTCGGAAAAAGAGTTGGTAGCTCTTGATCCGGCAAACAAACCACCGCTGGTAGCGGTGG
TTTTTTTGTTTGCAAGCAGCAGATTACGCGCAGAAAAAAAGGATCTCAAGAAGATCCTTTGATCTTTTCT
ACGGGGTCTGACGCTCAGTGGAACGAAAACTCACGTTAAGGGATTTTGGTCATGAGATTATCAAAAAGGA
TCTTCACCTAGATCCTTTTAAATTAAAAATGAAGTTTTAAATCAATCTAAAGTATATATGAGTAAACTTG
GTCTGACAGTTACCAATGCTTAATCAGTGAGGCACCTATCTCAGCGATCTGTCTATTTCGTTCATCCATA
GTTGCCTGACTCCCCGTCGTGTAGATAACTACGATACGGGAGGGCTTACCATCTGGCCCCAGTGCTGCAA
TGATACCGCGAGACCCACGCTCACCGGCTCCAGATTTATCAGCAATAAACCAGCCAGCCGGAAGGGCCGA
GCGCAGAAGTGGTCCTGCAACTTTATCCGCCTCCATCCAGTCTATTAATTGTTGCCGGGAAGCTAGAGTA
AGTAGTTCGCCAGTTAATAGTTTGCGCAACGTTGTTGCCATTGCTACAGGCATCGTGGTGTCACGCTCGT
CGTTTGGTATGGCTTCATTCAGCTCCGGTTCCCAACGATCAAGGCGAGTTACATGATCCCCCATGTTGTG
CAAAAAAGCGGTTAGCTCCTTCGGTCCTCCGATCGTTGTCAGAAGTAAGTTGGCCGCAGTGTTATCACTC
ATGGTTATGGCAGCACTGCATAATTCTCTTACTGTCATGCCATCCGTAAGATGCTTTTCTGTGACTGGTG
AGTACTCAACCAAGTCATTCTGAGAATAGTGTATGCGGCGACCGAGTTGCTCTTGCCCGGCGTCAATACG
GGATAATACCGCGCCACATAGCAGAACTTTAAAAGTGCTCATCATTGGAAAACGTTCTTCGGGGCGAAAA
CTCTCAAGGATCTTACCGCTGTTGAGATCCAGTTCGATGTAACCCACTCGTGCACCCAACTGATCTTCAG
CATCTTTTACTTTCACCAGCGTTTCTGGGTGAGCAAAAACAGGAAGGCAAAATGCCGCAAAAAAGGGAAT
AAGGGCGACACGGAAATGTTGAATACTCATACTCTTCCTTTTTCAATATTATTGAAGCATTTATCAGGGT
TATTGTCTCATGAGCGGATACATATTTGAATGTATTTAGAAAAATAAACAAATAGGGGTTCCGCGCACAT
TTCCCCGAAAAGTGCCACCTGACGTCGACGGATCGGGAGATCTCCCGATCCCCTATGGTGCACTCTCAGT
ACAATCTGCTCTGATGCCGCATAGTTAAGCCAGTATCTGCTCCCTGCTTGTGTGTTGGAGGTCGCTGAG
